Addgene plasmid #166021: pAAV-CaMKII-mRuby2-4x128-mAGNET
Purpose: Expresses mRuby in CaMKII+ cells with low miRNA-128 expression
Depositing lab: Xue Han. Depositing organization: Boston University Main Campus. Publication: CaMKIIalpha-Positive Interneurons Identified via a microRNA-Based Viral Gene Targeting Strategy. Keaveney MK, Rahsepar B, Tseng HA, Fernandez FR, Mount RA, Ta T, White JA, Berg J, Han X. J Neurosci. 2020 Dec 9;40(50):9576-9588. doi: 10.1523/JNEUROSCI.2570-19.2020. Epub 2020 Nov 6. PubMed 33158963.
Backbone
  Vector backbone: AAV
  Total vector size (bp): 6239
  Vector type: Mammalian Expression, Mouse Targeting, AAV
Growth in bacteria
  Bacterial resistance: Ampicillin, 100 μg/mL
  Growth temperature: 37°C
  Growth strain: NEB Stable
  Copy number: Unknown
Gene/Insert
  Gene/Insert name: mRuby2 with 4 miR-128 binding sites
  Species: M. musculus (mouse)
  Insert size (bp): 827
  Mutation: None
  Tag / fusion protein: None
Terms and licenses: Academic/Nonprofit Terms; Industry Terms: Not Available to Industry
Depositor comments: Please note that 3' ITR is not annotated on Addgene's plasmid map, however the plasmid can still be packaged and functions as expected.
How to cite: pAAV-CaMKII-mRuby2-4x128-mAGNET was a gift from Xue Han (Addgene plasmid # 166021 ; http://n2t.net/addgene:166021 ; RRID:Addgene_166021)
