[The description below was written by a language model from this plasmid's Addgene catalogue record and pLannotate feature annotations shown in this document.]
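Description:
pAAV-CaMKII-mRuby2-4x128-mAGNET is an adeno-associated virus transfer plasmid for mammalian expression, intended for gene targeting in mouse neurons. It is maintained in E. coli through a high-copy ColE1/pUC-type origin and selected with ampicillin via the β-lactamase gene. An f1 phage origin and a lacZα remnant are also present in the backbone. The expression cassette lies between AAV2 inverted terminal repeats, which direct replication and packaging of the intervening DNA into AAV particles. Both ITRs are detected only as fragments in the annotation, and the depositor notes that the 3' ITR is not drawn on the repository map but that the plasmid still packages and functions as expected.

The cassette uses the mouse CaMKIIα promoter to drive mRuby2, a constitutively fluorescent red protein derived from Entacmaea quadricolor, with no fusion tag. According to the catalogue entry, the insert carries four binding sites for microRNA-128. These are not individually annotated in the feature table, though an unannotated stretch lies between the mRuby2 coding sequence and the WPRE. A WPRE follows to enhance transcript stability and expression, with an SV40 polyadenylation signal, annotated on the reverse strand, beyond it. The logic is a microRNA-based filter layered on promoter specificity. In cells with abundant miR-128, the transcript is bound and silenced, so red fluorescence should appear only in CaMKII-promoter-active cells with low miR-128. The associated work used this strategy to identify CaMKIIα-positive interneurons. The catalogue lists a total size of 6,239 bp, whereas the annotated sequencing record is 5,782 nt, a difference the record does not explain.
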