Features (pLannotate 1.2.2; 14 found; start..end, strand, type, name):
    212..1489    +  promoter       CaMKII promoter: promoter for the mouse calcium/calmodulin-dependent kinase II α subunit
   1509..2219    +  CDS            mRuby2: mRuby2 is a basic (constitutively fluorescent) red fluorescent protein published in 2012, derived from Entacmaea quadricolor. It has moderate acid sensitivity.
   2344..2362    +  misc_feature   MCS (fragment): pUC18/19 multiple cloning site
   2369..2957    +  misc_feature   WPRE: woodchuck hepatitis virus posttranscriptional regulatory element
   2958..2977    +  misc_feature   MCS (fragment): pBluescript multiple cloning site
   3006..3127    -  polyA_signal   SV40 poly(A) signal: SV40 polyadenylation signal
   3150..3218    -  CDS            large T antigen (fragment): large T antigen from SV40 (simian virus 40)
   3289..3346    +  repeat_region  AAV2 ITR (fragment): inverted terminal repeat of adeno-associated virus serotype 2 inverted
   3506..4094    -  rep_origin     ori: high-copy-number ColE1/pMB1/pBR322/pUC origin of replication
   4265..5125    -  CDS            AmpR: β-lactamase; bla; confers resistance to ampicillin, carbenicillin, and related antibiotics
   5126..5230    -  promoter       AmpR promoter: bla
   5283..5711    -  rep_origin     f1 ori (sequence partly withheld): f1 bacteriophage origin of replication; arrow indicates direction of (+) strand synthesis
   5716..3       -  CDS            lacZα (fragment) (across the origin): LacZα fragment of β-galactosidase; lacZ fragment
   5780..130     -  repeat_region  AAV2 ITR (fragment) (across the origin): inverted terminal repeat of adeno-associated virus serotype 2 inverted
>Addgene plasmid #166021 | pAAV-CaMKII-mRuby2-4x128-mAGNET | addgene full sequence | sequence record 329817 | Addgene NGS Result
CTGCGCGCTCGCTCGCTCACTGAGGCCGCCCGGGCAAAGCCCGGGCGTCGGGCGACCTTTGGTCGCCCGG
CCTCAGTGAGCGAGCGAGCGCGCAGAGAGGGAGTGGCCAACTCCATCACTAGGGGTTCCTTGTAGTTAAT
GATTAACCCGCCATGCTACTTATCTACGTAGCCATGCTCTAGGAAGATCTGAATTCCATTATGGCCTTAG
GTAGGTCACTTCATCTCCATGGGGTTCTTCTTCTGATTTTCTAGAAAATGAGATGGGGGTGCAGAGAGCT
TCCTCAGTGACCTGCCCAGGGTCACATCAGAAATGTCAGAGCTAGAACTTGAACTCAGATTACTAATCTT
AAATTCCATGCCTTGGGGGCATGCAAGTACGATATACAGAAGGAGTGAACTCATTAGGGCAGATGACCAA
TGAGTTTAGGAAAGAAGAGTCCAGGGCAGGGTACATCTACACCACCCGCCCAGCCCTGGGTGAGTCCAGC
CACGTTCACCTCATTATAGTTGCCTCTCTCCAGTCCTACCTTGACGGGAAGCACAAGCAGAAACTGGGAC
AGGAGCCCCAGGAGACCAAATCTTCATGGTCCCTCTGGGAGGATGGGTGGGGAGAGCTGTGGCAGAGGCC
TCAGGAGGGGCCCTGCTGCTCAGTGGTGACAGATAGGGGTGAGAAAGCAGACAGAGTCATTCCGTCAGCA
TTCTGGGTCTGTTTGGTACTTCTTCTCACGCTAAGGTGGCGGTGTGATATGCACAATGGCTAAAAAGCAG
GGAGAGCTGGAAAGAAACAAGGACAGAGACAGAGGCCAAGTCAACCAGACCAATTCCCAGAGGAAGCAAA
GAAACCATTACAGAGACTACAAGGGGGAAGGGAAGGAGAGATGAATTAGCTTCCCCTGTAAACCTTAGAA
CCCAGCTGTTGCCAGGGCAACGGGGCAATACCTGTCTCTTCAGAGGAGATGAAGTTGCCAGGGTAACTAC
ATCCTGTCTTTCTCAAGGACCATCCCAGAATGTGGCACCCACTAGCCGTTACCATAGCAACTGCCTCTTT
GCCCCACTTAATCCCATCCCGTCTGTTAAAAGGGCCCTATAGTTGGAGGTGGGGGAGGTAGGAAGAGCGA
TGATCACTTGTGGACTAAGTTTGTTCGCATCCCCTTCTCCAACCCCCTCAGTACATCACCCTGGGGGAAC
AGGGTCCACTTGCTCCTGGGCCCACACAGTCCTGCAGTATTGTGTATATAAGGCCAGGGCAAAGAGGAGC
AGGTTTTAAAGTGAAAGGCAGGCAGGTGTTGGGGAGGCAGTTACCGGGGCAACGGGAACAGGGCGTTTCG
GAGGTGGTTGCCATGGGGACCTGGATGCTGACGAAGGCTCGCGAGGCTGTGAGCAGCCACAGTGCCCTGC
TCAGAAGCCCCAAGCTCGTCAGTCAAGCCGGTTCTCCGTTTGCACTCAGGAGCACGGGCAGGCGAGTGGC
CCCTAGTTCTGGGGGCAGCGGGGCGCGCCGCCGCCACCATGGTGTCTAAGGGCGAAGAGCTGATCAAGGA
AAATATGCGTATGAAGGTGGTCATGGAAGGTTCGGTCAACGGCCACCAATTCAAATGCACAGGTGAAGGA
GAAGGCAATCCGTACATGGGAACTCAAACCATGAGGATCAAAGTCATCGAGGGAGGACCCCTGCCATTTG
CCTTTGACATTCTTGCCACGTCGTTCATGTATGGCAGCCGTACTTTTATCAAGTACCCGAAAGGCATTCC
TGATTTCTTTAAACAGTCCTTTCCTGAGGGTTTTACTTGGGAAAGAGTTACGAGATACGAAGATGGTGGA
GTCGTCACCGTCATGCAGGACACCAGCCTTGAGGATGGCTGTCTCGTTTACCACGTCCAAGTCAGAGGGG
TAAACTTTCCCTCCAATGGTCCCGTGATGCAGAAGAAGACCAAGGGTTGGGAGCCTAATACAGAGATGAT
GTATCCAGCAGATGGTGGTCTGAGGGGATACACTCATATGGCACTGAAAGTTGATGGTGGTGGCCATCTG
TCTTGCTCTTTCGTAACAACTTACAGGTCAAAAAAGACCGTCGGGAACATCAAGATGCCCGGTATCCATG
CCGTTGATCACCGCCTGGAAAGGTTAGAGGAAAGTGACAATGAAATGTTCGTAGTACAACGCGAACACGC
AGTTGCCAAGTTCGCCGGGCTTGGTGGTGGGATGGACGAGCTGTACAAGTAAACTAGTGCGGCCTTAAAG
AGACCGGTTCACTGTGACAGTAAAAGAGACCGGTTCACTGTGAGAATGAAAGAGACCGGTTCACTGTGAT
CGGAAAAGAGACCGGTTCACTGTGAGCGGCCGCCCTGCAGGCATGCAAGCTTATCGATAATCAACCTCTG
GATTACAAAATTTGTGAAAGATTGACTGGTATTCTTAACTATGTTGCTCCTTTTACGCTATGTGGATACG
CTGCTTTAATGCCTTTGTATCATGCTATTGCTTCCCGTATGGCTTTCATTTTCTCCTCCTTGTATAAATC
CTGGTTGCTGTCTCTTTATGAGGAGTTGTGGCCCGTTGTCAGGCAACGTGGCGTGGTGTGCACTGTGTTT
GCTGACGCAACCCCCACTGGTTGGGGCATTGCCACCACCTGTCAGCTCCTTTCCGGGACTTTCGCTTTCC
CCCTCCCTATTGCCACGGCGGAACTCATCGCCGCCTGCCTTGCCCGCTGCTGGACAGGGGCTCGGCTGTT
GGGCACTGACAATTCCGTGGTGTTGTCGGGGAAATCATCGTCCTTTCCTTGGCTGCTCGCCTGTGTTGCC
ACCTGGATTCTGCGCGGGACGTCCTTCTGCTACGTCCCTTCGGCCCTCAATCCAGCGGACCTTCCTTCCC
GCGGCCTGCTGCCGGCTCTGCGGCCTCTTCCGCGTCTTCGCCTTCGCCCTCAGACGAGTCGGATCTCCCT
TTGGGCCGCCTCCCCGCATCGATACCGTCGACCTCGACCCGGGCGGCCGCTTCGAGCAGACATGATAAGA
TACATTGATGAGTTTGGACAAACCACAACTAGAATGCAGTGAAAAAAATGCTTTATTTGTGAAATTTGTG
ATGCTATTGCTTTATTTGTAACCATTATAAGCTGCAATAAACAAGTTAACAACAACAATTGCATTCATTT
TATGTTTCAGGTTCAGGGGGAGATGTGGGAGGTTTTTTAAAGCAAGTAAAACCTCTACAAATGTGGTAAA
ATCGATAAGGATCTTCCTAGAGCATGGCTACGTAGATAAGTAGCATGGCGGGTTAATCATTAACTACAAG
GAACCCCTAGTGATGGAGTTGGCCACTCCCTCTCTGCGCGCTCGCTCGCTCACTGACTCGCTGCGCTCGG
TCGTTCGGCTGCGGCGAGCGGTATCAGCTCACTCAAAGGCGGTAATACGGTTATCCACAGAATCAGGGGA
TAACGCAGGAAAGAACATGTGAGCAAAAGGCCAGCAAAAGGCCAGGAACCGTAAAAAGGCCGCGTTGCTG
GCGTTTTTCCATAGGCTCCGCCCCCCTGACGAGCATCACAAAAATCGACGCTCAAGTCAGAGGTGGCGAA
ACCCGACAGGACTATAAAGATACCAGGCGTTTCCCCCTGGAAGCTCCCTCGTGCGCTCTCCTGTTCCGAC
CCTGCCGCTTACCGGATACCTGTCCGCCTTTCTCCCTTCGGGAAGCGTGGCGCTTTCTCATAGCTCACGC
TGTAGGTATCTCAGTTCGGTGTAGGTCGTTCGCTCCAAGCTGGGCTGTGTGCACGAACCCCCCGTTCAGC
CCGACCGCTGCGCCTTATCCGGTAACTATCGTCTTGAGTCCAACCCGGTAAGACACGACTTATCGCCACT
GGCAGCAGCCACTGGTAACAGGATTAGCAGAGCGAGGTATGTAGGCGGTGCTACAGAGTTCTTGAAGTGG
TGGCCTAACTACGGCTACACTAGAAGAACAGTATTTGGTATCTGCGCTCTGCTGAAGCCAGTTACCTTCG
GAAAAAGAGTTGGTAGCTCTTGATCCGGCAAACAAACCACCGCTGGTAGCGGTGGTTTTTTTGTTTGCAA
GCAGCAGATTACGCGCAGAAAAAAAGGATCTCAAGAAGATCCTTTGATCTTTTCTACGGGGTCTGACGCT
CAGTGGAACGAAAACTCACGTTAAGGGATTTTGGTCATGAGATTATCAAAAAGGATCTTCACCTAGATCC
TTTTAAATTAAAAATGAAGTTTTAAATCAATCTAAAGTATATATGAGTAAACTTGGTCTGACAGTTACCA
ATGCTTAATCAGTGAGGCACCTATCTCAGCGATCTGTCTATTTCGTTCATCCATAGTTGCCTGACTCCCC
GTCGTGTAGATAACTACGATACGGGAGGGCTTACCATCTGGCCCCAGTGCTGCAATGATACCGCGAGACC
CACGCTCACCGGCTCCAGATTTATCAGCAATAAACCAGCCAGCCGGAAGGGCCGAGCGCAGAAGTGGTCC
TGCAACTTTATCCGCCTCCATCCAGTCTATTAATTGTTGCCGGGAAGCTAGAGTAAGTAGTTCGCCAGTT
AATAGTTTGCGCAACGTTGTTGCCATTGCTACAGGCATCGTGGTGTCACGCTCGTCGTTTGGTATGGCTT
CATTCAGCTCCGGTTCCCAACGATCAAGGCGAGTTACATGATCCCCCATGTTGTGCAAAAAAGCGGTTAG
CTCCTTCGGTCCTCCGATCGTTGTCAGAAGTAAGTTGGCCGCAGTGTTATCACTCATGGTTATGGCAGCA
CTGCATAATTCTCTTACTGTCATGCCATCCGTAAGATGCTTTTCTGTGACTGGTGAGTACTCAACCAAGT
CATTCTGAGAATAGTGTATGCGGCGACCGAGTTGCTCTTGCCCGGCGTCAATACGGGATAATACCGCGCC
ACATAGCAGAACTTTAAAAGTGCTCATCATTGGAAAACGTTCTTCGGGGCGAAAACTCTCAAGGATCTTA
CCGCTGTTGAGATCCAGTTCGATGTAACCCACTCGTGCACCCAACTGATCTTCAGCATCTTTTACTTTCA
CCAGCGTTTCTGGGTGAGCAAAAACAGGAAGGCAAAATGCCGCAAAAAAGGGAATAAGGGCGACACGGAA
ATGTTGAATACTCATACTCTTCCTTTTTCAATATTATTGAAGCATTTATCAGGGTTATTGTCTCATGAGC
GGATACATATTTGAATGTATTTAGAAAAATAAACAAATAGGGGTTCCGCGCACATTTCCCCGAAAAGTGC
CACCTAAATTGTAAGCGTTAATATTTTGTTAAAATTCGCGTTAAATTTTTGTTAAATCAGCTCATTTTTT
AACCAATAGGCCGAAATCGGCAAAATCCCTTATAAATCAAAAGAATAGACCGAGATAGGGT
[37 nt withheld, positions 5382-5418]
AAAGAACGTGGACTCCAACGTCAAAGG
[49 nt withheld, positions 5446-5494]
T
[91 nt withheld, positions 5496-5586]
G
[124 nt withheld, positions 5588-5711]
CCCATTCGCCATTCAGGCTGCGCAACTGTTGGGAAGGGCGATCGGTGCGGGCCTCTTCGCTATTACGCCA
G
